>Addgene plasmid #84880 | 3 gRNA concatemer | depositor partial sequence | sequence record 162993 | 3 gRNA concatemer sequence 1222 bps
AGATCTCCAAGGTCGGGCAGGAAGAGGGCCTATTTCCCATGATTCCTTCATATTTGCATATACGATACAA
GGCTGTTAGAGAGATAATTAGAATTAATTTGACTGTAAACACAAAGATATTAGTACAAAATACGTGACGT
AGAAAGTAATAATTTCTTGGGTAGTTTGCAGTTTTAAAATTATGTTTTAAAATGGACTATCATATGCTTA
CCGTAACTTGAAAGTATTTCGATTTCTTGGCTTTATATATCTTGTGGAAAGGACGAAACACCGGGTCTTC
GAGAAGACGTTTTAGAGCTAGAAATAGCAAGTTAAAATAAGGCTAGTCCGTTATCAACTTGAAAAAGTGG
CACCGAGTCGGTGCTTTTTTGACTACAAGGACGACGATGACAAGGATCTCCAAGGTCGGGCAGGAAGAGG
GCCTATTTCCCATGATTCCTTCATATTTGCATATACGATACAAGGCTGTTAGAGAGATAATTAGAATTAA
TTTGACTGTAAACACAAAGATATTAGTACAAAATACGTGACGTAGAAAGTAATAATTTCTTGGGTAGTTT
GCAGTTTTAAAATTATGTTTTAAAATGGACTATCATATGCTTACCGTAACTTGAAAGTATTTCGATTTCT
TGGCTTTATATATCTTGTGGAAAGGACGAAACACCGGAGTCTTCGAGAAGACAGTTTTAGAGCTAGAAAT
AGCAAGTTAAAATAAGGCTAGTCCGTTATCAACTTGAAAAAGTGGCACCGAGTCGGTGCTTTTTTACCCC
TACGACGTGCCCGACTACGCCGGATCTCCAAGGTCGGGCAGGAAGAGGGCCTATTTCCCATGATTCCTTC
ATATTTGCATATACGATACAAGGCTGTTAGAGAGATAATTAGAATTAATTTGACTGTAAACACAAAGATA
TTAGTACAAAATACGTGACGTAGAAAGTAATAATTTCTTGGGTAGTTTGCAGTTTTAAAATTATGTTTTA
AAATGGACTATCATATGCTTACCGTAACTTGAAAGTATTTCGATTTCTTGGCTTTATATATCTTGTGGAA
AGGACGAAACACCGGAAGTCTTCGAGAAGACAAGTTTTAGAGCTAGAAATAGCAAGTTAAAATAAGGCTA
GTCCGTTATCAACTTGAAAAAGTGGCACCGAGTCGGTGCTTTTTTATGGCATCAATGCAGAAGCTGATCT
CAGAGGAGGACCTGGGATCCGAATTCGTCGAC
