>Addgene plasmid #84880 | 3 gRNA concatemer | addgene partial sequence | sequence record 165563 | pBABE5 5'-CTTTATCCAGCCCTCAC-3'
GGTCGGGCAGGAAGAGGGCCTATTTCCCATGATTCCTTCATATTTGCATATACGATACAAGGCTGTTAGA
GAGATAATTAGAATTAATTTGACTGTAAACACAAAGATATTAGTACAAAATACGTGACGTAGAAAGTAAT
AATTTCTTGGGTAGTTTGCAGTTTTAAAATTATGTTTTAAAATGGACTATCATATGCTTACCGTAACTTG
AAAGTATTTCGATTTCTTGGCTTTATATATCTTGTGGAAAGGACGAAACACCGGGTCTTCGAGAAGACGT
TTTAGAGCTAGAAATAGCAAGTTAAAATAAGGCTAGTCCGTTATCAACTTGAAAAAGTGGCACCGAGTCG
GTGCTTTTTTGACTACAAGGACGACGATGACAAGGATCTCCAAGGTCGGGCAGGAAGAGGGCCTATTTCC
CATGATTCCTTCATATTTGCATATACGATACAAGGCTGTTAGAGAGATAATTAGAATTAATTTGACTGTA
AACACAAAGATATTAGTACAAAATACGTGACGTAGAAAGTAATAATTTCTTGGGTAGTTTGCAGTTTTAA
AATTATGTTTTAAAATGGACTATCATATGCTTACCGTAACTTGAAAGTATTTCGATTTCTTGGCTTTATA
TATCTTGTGGAAAGGACGAAACACCGGAGTCTTCGAGAAGACAGTTTTAGAGCTAGAAATAGCAAGTTAA
AATAAGGCTAGTCCGTTATCAACTTGAAAAAGTGGCACCGAGTCGGTGCTTTTTTACCCCTACGACGTGC
CCGACTACGCCGGATCTCCAAGGTCGGGCAGGAAGAGGGCCTATTTCCCATGATTCCTTCATATTTGCAT
ATACGATACAAGGCTGTTAGAGAGATAATTAGAATTAATTTGACTGTAAAC
