>Addgene plasmid #84880 | 3 gRNA concatemer | addgene partial sequence | sequence record 165566 | puro-variant-R 5'-gtgggcttgtactcggtcat-3'
CCGGAGATGAGGAAGAGGAGAACAGCGCGGCAGACGTGCGCTTTTGAAGCGTGCAGAATGCCGGGCCTCC
GGAGGACCTTCGGGCGCCCGCCCCGCCCCTGAGCCCGCCCCTGAGCCCGCCCCCGGACCCACCCCTTCCC
AGCCTCTGAGCCCAGAAAGCGAAGGAGCAAAGCTGCTATTGGCCGCTGCCCCAAAGGCCTACCCGCTTCC
ATTGCTCAGCGGTGCTGTCCATCTGCACGAGACTAGTGAGACGTGCTACTTCCATTTGTCACGTCCTGCA
CGACGCGAGCTGCGGGGCGGGGGGGAACTTCCTGACTAGGGGAGGAGTAGAAGGTGGCGCGAAGGGGCCA
CCAAAGAACGGAGCCGGTTGGCGCCTACCGGTGGATGTGGAATGTGTGCGAGGCCAGAGGCCACTTGTGT
AGCGCCAAGTGCCCAGCGGGGCTGCTAAAGCGCATGCTCCAGACTGCCTTGGGAAAAGCGCCTCCCCTAC
CCGGTAGAATTCGGATCCCAGGTCCTCCTCTGAGATCAGCTTCTGCATTGATGCCATAAAAAAGCACCGA
CTCGGTGCCACTTTTTCAAGTTGATAACGGACTAGCCTTATTTTAACTTGC
