[The description below was written by a language model from this plasmid's Addgene catalogue record.]
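Description:
3 gRNA concatemer is an empty cloning backbone built on pMSCVpuro, a murine stem cell virus-based retroviral vector of about 6.5 kb, and is classified as a mammalian expression and retroviral construct. It is designed to receive three separate guide RNA sequences, so that a single plasmid can deliver three CRISPR guides at once. It is propagated in bacteria under ampicillin selection, and the recommended host is a recombination-deficient strain. This choice is consistent with the general tendency of retroviral long terminal repeats and tandemly repeated guide cassettes to rearrange in standard cloning strains. The copy number is recorded as unknown.

No feature table accompanies the record, so the details of the concatemer are not stated. This includes the promoters that drive each guide, the scaffold sequences and the restriction sites used for inserting the guides. The backbone name implies an MSCV LTR-flanked region with a packaging signal and a puromycin resistance marker for selecting mammalian cells, as in the parental pMSCVpuro. However, the record does not confirm that these elements are retained or functional in this derivative. The vector does not appear to encode Cas9, so the nuclease would presumably have to be supplied separately.

The associated publication describes using the CRISPR-concatemer approach for simultaneous knockout of paralogous genes in mouse small intestinal organoids. Targeting several related genes at once overcomes the functional redundancy that can mask a phenotype when only one paralogue is disrupted. As deposited, the plasmid carries no guide sequences and serves as the starting point for users to clone in their own three targets.
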