Addgene plasmid #84880: 3 gRNA concatemer
Purpose: (Empty Backbone) Empty concatmer vector in which 3 gRNAs can be inserted
Depositing lab: Bon-Kyoung Koo. Depositing organization: University of Cambridge. Publication: Simultaneous paralogue knockout using a CRISPR-concatemer in mouse small intestinal organoids. Andersson-Rolf A, Merenda A, Mustata RC, Li T, Dietmann S, Koo BK. Dev Biol. 2016 Oct 27. pii: S0012-1606(16)30479-1. doi: 10.1016/j.ydbio.2016.10.016. PubMed 27983963.
Backbone
  Vector backbone: pMSCVpuro
  Backbone size (bp): 6500
  Vector type: Mammalian Expression, Retroviral
Growth in bacteria
  Bacterial resistance: Ampicillin, 100 μg/mL
  Growth temperature: 37°C
  Growth strain: NEB Stable
  Copy number: Unknown
Terms and licenses: Academic/Nonprofit Terms; Industry Terms: Not Available to Industry
How to cite: 3 gRNA concatemer was a gift from Bon-Kyoung Koo (Addgene plasmid # 84880 ; http://n2t.net/addgene:84880 ; RRID:Addgene_84880)
